Addgene plasmid #61925: pRS316 GAL cluster
Purpose: Expression of GAL1 and GAL10 from S. cerevisiae cloned into pRS316
Depositing lab: Jon Houseley. Depositing organization: Babraham Institute. Publication: Endogenous RNA interference is driven by copy number. Cruz C, Houseley J. Elife. 2014 Feb 11;3:e01581. doi: 10.7554/eLife.01581. PubMed 24520161.
Backbone
  Vector backbone: pRS316
  Total vector size (bp): 10066
  Vector type: Yeast Expression
  Selectable markers: URA3
Growth in bacteria
  Bacterial resistance: Ampicillin, 100 μg/mL
  Growth temperature: 37°C
  Growth strain: DH5alpha
  Copy number: Unknown
Gene/Insert 1
  Gene/Insert name: GAL1
  Species: S. cerevisiae (budding yeast)
  Insert size (bp): 1587
  Entrez Gene: GAL1 (a.k.a. YBR020W)
  Cloning method: Unknown
  Sequencing primers: 5′ GAL1 (AATATACCTCTATACTTTAACGTC); 3′ T7
Gene/Insert 2
  Gene/Insert name: GAL10
  Species: S. cerevisiae (budding yeast)
  Insert size (bp): 2100
  GenBank ID: NM_001178367.1
  Entrez Gene: GAL10 (a.k.a. YBR019C)
  Cloning method: Unknown
  Sequencing primers: 5′ Gal10pro-F (GGTGGTAATGCCATGTAATATG); 3′ M13-R
Terms and licenses: Academic/Nonprofit Terms; Industry Terms: Not Available to Industry
How to cite: pRS316 GAL cluster was a gift from Jon Houseley (Addgene plasmid # 61925 ; http://n2t.net/addgene:61925 ; RRID:Addgene_61925)
