[The description below was written by a language model from this plasmid's Addgene catalogue record and pLannotate feature annotations shown in this document.]
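Description:
pRS316 GAL cluster is a yeast–E. coli shuttle plasmid of about 10 kb built on pRS316, a low-copy centromeric vector. In S. cerevisiae it is maintained through a CEN6/ARS element, which keeps it at roughly chromosomal copy number. Selection in yeast uses URA3, an auxotrophic marker that complements uracil auxotrophy and can be counterselected with 5-fluoroorotic acid. In bacteria it replicates from a high-copy ColE1/pUC-type origin and is selected with ampicillin through the β-lactamase gene. The backbone also retains an f1 phage origin and remnants of the pBluescript-style cloning region. These remnants include lacZα and MCS fragments, the lac promoter and operator, and the flanking T7 and T3 promoters.

The insert is a genomic segment of the budding yeast GAL locus placed within the polylinker, which the annotation shows split on either side of it. It carries the complete GAL1 (galactokinase) and GAL10 (annotated as having mutarotase activity) coding sequences in their native divergent arrangement. The two genes are transcribed outward from the shared bidirectional GAL1,10 promoter that lies between them. This promoter is regulated by Gal4 and is inducible, so both genes should follow the normal GAL regulatory logic rather than being driven by a heterologous promoter. A few hundred unannotated base pairs lie beyond each open reading frame and may contain native downstream sequence, although the record does not say so. No epitope tags or reporters are annotated.

The stated purpose is expression of GAL1 and GAL10 from a plasmid. The associated publication concerns how gene copy number drives endogenous RNA interference, which suggests the plasmid provides an additional episomal copy of the GAL cluster. The record does not detail the experimental design or the cloning method.
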