Features (pLannotate 1.2.2; 22 found; start..end, strand, type, name):
    573..2156    -  CDS            GAL1: GAL1_YEAST - Experimental evidence at protein level: Swiss-Prot protein existence level 1. From Saccharomyces cerevisiae (strain ATCC 204508 / S288c) (Baker's yeast).
   2161..2813    -  promoter       GAL1,10 promoter: GAL1 and GAL10 genes of S. cerevisiae; divergent inducible promoter, regulated by Gal4
   2825..4921    +  CDS            GAL10: GAL10_YEAST - Experimental evidence at protein level: Swiss-Prot protein existence level 1. Mutarotase converts alpha-aldose to the beta-anomer. It is active on D-glucose, L-arabinose, D-xylose, D-galactose, maltose and lactose (By similarity). From Saccharomyces cerevisiae (strain ATCC 204508 / S288c) (Baker's yeast).
   5229..5249    +  misc_feature   MCS (fragment): pBluescript multiple cloning site
   5261..5279    -  promoter       T3 promoter: promoter for bacteriophage T3 RNA polymerase
   5324..5340    -  protein_bind   lac operator: The lac repressor binds to the lac operator to inhibit transcription in E. coli. This inhibition can be relieved by adding lactose or isopropyl-β-D-thiogalactopyranoside (IPTG). lac repressor encoded by lacI
   5348..5378    -  promoter       lac promoter: promoter for the E. coli lac operon
   5393..5414    -  protein_bind   CAP binding site: CAP binding activates transcription in the presence of cAMP. E. coli catabolite activator protein
   5427..5519    -  CDS            lacI (fragment): lac repressor; lacI; The lac repressor binds to the lac operator to inhibit transcription in E. coli. This inhibition can be relieved by adding lactose or isopropyl-β-D-thiogalactopyranoside (IPTG).
   5702..6290    -  rep_origin     ori: high-copy-number ColE1/pMB1/pBR322/pUC origin of replication
   6461..7321    -  CDS            AmpR: β-lactamase; bla; confers resistance to ampicillin, carbenicillin, and related antibiotics
   7322..7426    -  promoter       AmpR promoter: bla
   7463..7966    +  misc_feature   CEN/ARS: S. cerevisiae CEN6 centromere fused to an autonomously replicating sequence
   8035..8070    +  CDS            rop (fragment): Rop protein, which maintains plasmids at low copy number; rop
   8172..8219    +  misc_feature   bom (fragment): basis of mobility region from pBR322
   8230..8445    +  promoter       URA3 promoter: S. cerevisiae URA3
   8446..9249    +  CDS            URA3: orotidine-5'-phosphate decarboxylase, required for uracil biosynthesis; S. cerevisiae URA3; yeast auxotrophic marker, counterselectable with 5-fluoroorotic acid (5-FOA)
   9328..9377    +  misc_feature   bom (fragment): basis of mobility region from pBR322
   9378..9833    -  rep_origin     f1 ori (sequence partly withheld): f1 bacteriophage origin of replication; arrow indicates direction of (+) strand synthesis
   9841..9998    -  CDS            lacZα (fragment): LacZα fragment of β-galactosidase; lacZ fragment
  10001..10019   +  promoter       T7 promoter: promoter for bacteriophage T7 RNA polymerase
  10028..5       +  misc_feature   MCS (fragment) (across the origin): pBluescript multiple cloning site
>Addgene plasmid #61925 | pRS316 GAL cluster | depositor full sequence | sequence record 110105 | pRS316 GAL cluster sequence 10064 bps
GATCCGTCTAGGAAATCGGTGAAAGCTTTTTTTTTTTCCTATCTTCTTGTCCATCGGAATTTTTCTGTCA
TTTCTTTTCCTCCTCGCGCTTGTCTACTAAAATCTGAATTGTCCAAATTCAGTACAAAATTAATCAGTAG
GACAAAGGGTTCTCGTAGAGTCCCCGGAAAAAAAAAAGGACAAAAAGTTTCAAGACGGCAATCTCTTTTT
ACTGCATCTCGTCAGTTGGCAACTTGCCAAGAACTTCGCAAATGACTTTGACATATGATAAGACGTCAAC
TGCCCCACGTACAATAACAAAATGGTAGTCATATCATGTCAAGAATAGGTATCCAAAACGCAGCGGTTGA
AAGCATATCAAGAATTTTGTCCCTGTGTTTTAAAGTTTGTGGATAATCGAAATCTCTTACATTGAAAACA
TTATCATACAATCATTTATTAAGTAGTTGAAGCATGTATGAACTATAAAAGTGTTACTACTCGTTATTAT
TGCGTATTTTGTGATGCTAAAGTTATGAGTAGAAAAAAATGAGAAGTTGTTCTGAACAAAGTAAAAAAAA
GAAGTATACTTATAATTCATATAGACAGCTGCCCAATGCTGGTTTAGAGACGATGATAGCATTTTCTAGC
TCAGCATCAGTGATCTTAGGGTACTTGACCTTGTAGAACTCATTGGCAAGGGCTTCTTTTACCTTTTCTA
TGTTGCCATTTGGGCCCCCTGGAACCAAGTGAACAGTACAACCACCCCAGCCAGCTCCGGTCAAACGGGA
ACCATATGATCCATTTGACAAAGCAATGGAACAAATTTTGTCAATCTCTGGACAAGAACATTCGTAAAGT
TTATCGCAAGAAGCTTGAGACTCGTTCATCAAGGCACCAAATTGCTTGAAAAAGTCTTCGTCGGCAGTAA
AGCTCGCTGTAGTCATTAATTTCACAGCCTTCAAGACTCTTAAAGATTCAGAATACACATGCTTAGCCCT
CTGATATAGCTTTAAGACTTGAAATCTCACTGGAGATGTTGTTAAGTAGTCTCTTGTGAATTCTTCGCGA
GAACAATTCAAGGATTGTGCGACATCGTCAACACTAAAGCCCTGTTTCTTATTGGCGAGAGACTCTTCAA
CTAGTACTAGCATCTTTGTTAACCGTTCGATGCCGGATTCAATATCGCCGTTCCAGGGTGTGGAAATGTT
GTGATATCTGGCATAATAAACGTTCATGAAATCTCTTAGATTACCTTTATTCGTGCTCGATCCTTCTTTT
CCAGAAAGTAAAACAACACCGTACGTGGCAGCTAAAACATTTGCAGCTGTAGTGACTTCTACCACTCTTA
AATTATAGTTGGTTGGGGCGGTTTCAAACTTGTTAGATACAACAAGGGTGTTCGCAATAACAAAGCTAAT
TTCATGGTTTTTTAATTGCGGAAATTTAAACGGAGTAGCCTTCAACTGCGGTTTGAACTCAACGTATAGA
GCATGATCTTCCTCACCGCAAACAGAGGCAGCCTGATCCATACCGCCATTGTTAACACCAACATAATGTT
CTGCAACGACCGTAATACGCATTAAATTTTGCTTGGACATATGATAACCAGGGCCCATATTCGCTTTAAC
AACAGCTAAAGCAACGGCACAAATGAATGCGGCCGAAGAAGACAATCCACTGCCAGTTGGTACATCACCC
TCACAGAAGACTTGCAGCCCGGCCAGAGGAGCACTGGCAAACCTTTCCGGTGCAAGTTTCTTTAGAAAAG
AGTGAGCAACATGGAGACCACATTTAAAGTAATTAGACCAGTCCGACACAGAAGGATCAATTGTGACATA
AGAACCGTCCAACGGCAAATCGAACTTCCTTTGAGCAAATTTGGGATCAGCATTTATTAAGGTAATGGAT
GGATTTTTCTCGTTCAAAACTTTGACGGCGCAAAGCATATCAAAATCAATAGCTAAAGGTAAAACCGAGA
AGTCACAATAATCAATATGTTCACCAATTAGATTGACTCTACCAGGCGATCTAGCAACAAAATCCGGTTT
AGCATCATAAGCGCTTATAAATTTCTTAATTATGCTCGGGCACTTTTCGGCCAATGGTCTTGGTAATTCC
TTTGCGCTAGAATTGAACTCAGGTACAATCACTTCTTCTGAATGAGATTTAGTCATTATAGTTTTTTCTC
CTTGACGTTAAAGTATAGAGGTATATTAACAATTTTTTGTTGATACTTTTATGACATTTGAATAAGAAGT
AATACAAACTGAAAATGTTGAAAGTATTAGTTAAAGTGGTTATGCAGCTTTTCCATTTATATATCTGTTA
ATAGATCAAAAATCATCGCTTCGCTGATTAATTACCCCAGAAATAAGGCTAAAAAACTAATCGCATTATC
ATCCTATGGTTGTTAATTTGATTCGTTAATTTGAAGGTTTGTGGGGCCAGGTTACTGCCAATTTTTCCTC
TTCATAACCATAAAAGCTAGTATTGTAGAATCTTTATTGTTCGGAGCAGTGCGGCGCGAGGCACATCTGC
GTTTCAGGAACGCGACCGGTGAAGACGAGGACGCACGGAGGAGAGTCTTCCGTCGGAGGGCTGTCGCCCG
CTCGGCGGCTTCTAATCCGTACTTCAATATAGCAATGAGCAGTTAAGCGTATTACTGAAAGTTCCAAAGA
GAAGGTTTTTTTAGGCTAAGATAATGGGGCTCTTTACATTTCCACAACATATAAGTAAGATTAGATATGG
ATATGTATATGGTGGTAATGCCATGTAATATGATTATTAAACTTCTTTGCGTCCATCCAAAAAAAAAGTA
AGAATTTTTGAAAATTCAATATAAATGACAGCTCAGTTACAAAGTGAAAGTACTTCTAAAATTGTTTTGG
TTACAGGTGGTGCTGGATACATTGGTTCACACACTGTGGTAGAGCTAATTGAGAATGGATATGACTGTGT
TGTTGCTGATAACCTGTCGAATTCAACTTATGATTCTGTAGCCAGGTTAGAGGTCTTGACCAAGCATCAC
ATTCCCTTCTATGAGGTTGATTTGTGTGACCGAAAAGGTCTGGAAAAGGTTTTCAAAGAATATAAAATTG
ATTCGGTAATTCACTTTGCTGGTTTAAAGGCTGTAGGTGAATCTACACAAATCCCGCTGAGATACTATCA
CAATAACATTTTGGGAACTGTCGTTTTATTAGAGTTAATGCAACAATACAACGTTTCCAAATTTGTTTTT
TCATCTTCTGCTACTGTCTATGGTGATGCTACGAGATTCCCAAATATGATTCCTATCCCAGAAGAATGTC
CCTTAGGGCCTACTAATCCGTATGGTCATACGAAATACGCCATTGAGAATATCTTGAATGATCTTTACAA
TAGCGACAAAAAAAGTTGGAAGTTTGCTATCTTGCGTTATTTTAACCCAATTGGCGCACATCCCTCTGGA
TTAATCGGAGAAGATCCGCTAGGTATACCAAACAATTTGTTGCCATATATGGCTCAAGTAGCTGTTGGTA
GGCGCGAGAAGCTTTACATCTTCGGAGACGATTATGATTCCAGAGATGGTACCCCGATCAGGGATTATAT
CCACGTAGTTGATCTAGCAAAAGGTCATATTGCAGCCCTGCAATACCTAGAGGCCTACAATGAAAATGAA
GGTTTGTGTCGTGAGTGGAACTTGGGTTCCGGTAAAGGTTCTACAGTTTTTGAAGTTTATCATGCATTCT
GCAAAGCTTCTGGTATTGATCTTCCATACAAAGTTACGGGCAGAAGAGCAGGTGATGTTTTGAACTTGAC
GGCTAAACCAGATAGGGCCAAACGCGAACTGAAATGGCAGACCGAGTTGCAGGTTGAAGACTCCTGCAAG
GATTTATGGAAATGGACTACTGAGAATCCTTTTGGTTACCAGTTAAGGGGTGTCGAGGCCAGATTTTCCG
CTGAAGATATGCGTTATGACGCAAGATTTGTGACTATTGGTGCCGGCACCAGATTTCAAGCCACGTTTGC
CAATTTGGGCGCCAGCATTGTTGACCTGAAAGTGAACGGACAATCAGTTGTTCTTGGCTATGAAAATGAG
GAAGGGTATTTGAATCCTGATAGTGCTTATATAGGCGCCACGATCGGCAGGTATGCTAATCGTATTTCGA
AGGGTAAGTTTAGTTTATGCAACAAAGACTATCAGTTAACCGTTAATAACGGCGTTAATGCGAATCATAG
TAGTATCGGTTCTTTCCACAGAAAAAGATTTTTGGGACCCATCATTCAAAATCCTTCAAAGGATGTTTTT
ACCGCCGAGTACATGCTGATAGATAATGAGAAGGACACCGAATTTCCAGGTGATCTATTGGTAACCATAC
AGTATACTGTGAACGTTGCCCAAAAAAGTTTGGAAATGGTATATAAAGGTAAATTGACTGCTGGTGAAGC
GACGCCAATAAATTTAACAAATCATAGTTATTTCAATCTGAACAAGCCATATGGAGACACTATTGAGGGT
ACGGAGATTATGGTGCGTTCAAAAAAATCTGTTGATGTCGACAAAAACATGATTCCTACGGGTAATATCG
TCGATAGAGAAATTGCTACCTTTAACTCTACAAAGCCAACGGTCTTAGGCCCCAAAAATCCCCAGTTTGA
TTGTTGTTTTGTGGTGGATGAAAATGCTAAGCCAAGTCAAATCAATACTCTAAACAATGAATTGACGCTT
ATTGTCAAGGCTTTTCATCCCGATTCCAATATTACATTAGAAGTTTTAAGTACAGAGCCAACTTATCAAT
TTTATACCGGTGATTTCTTGTCTGCTGGTTACGAAGCAAGACAAGGTTTTGCAATTGAGCCTGGTAGATA
CATTGATGCTATCAATCAAGAGAACTGGAAAGATTGTGTAACCTTGAAAAACGGTGAAACTTACGGGTCC
AAGATTGTCTACAGATTTTCCTGATTTGCCAGCTTACTATCCTTCTTGAAAATATGCACTCTATATCTTT
TAGTTCTTAATTGCAACACATAGATTTGCTGTATAACGAATTTTATGCTATTTTTTAAATTTGGAGTTCA
GTGATAAAAGTGTCACAGCGAATTTCCTCACATGTAGGGACCGAATTGTTTACAAGTTCTCTGTACCACC
ATGGAGACATCAAAAATTGAAAATCTATGGAAAGATATGGACGGTAGCAACAAGAATATAGCACGAGCCG
CGGAGTTCATTTCGTTACTTTTGATATCACTCACAACTATTGCGAGCGCTCGAGGGGGGGCCCGGTACCA
GCTTTTGTTCCCTTTAGTGAGGGTTAATTTCGAGCTTGGCGTAATCATGGTCATAGCTGTTTCCTGTGTG
AAATTGTTATCCGCTCACAATTCCACACAACATAGGAGCCGGAAGCATAAAGTGTAAAGCCTGGGGTGCC
TAATGAGTGAGGTAACTCACATTAATTGCGTTGCGCTCACTGCCCGCTTTCCAGTCGGGAAACCTGTCGT
GCCAGCTGCATTAATGAATCGGCCAACGCGCGGGGAGAGGCGGTTTGCGTATTGGGCGCTCTTCCGCTTC
CTCGCTCACTGACTCGCTGCGCTCGGTCGTTCGGCTGCGGCGAGCGGTATCAGCTCACTCAAAGGCGGTA
ATACGGTTATCCACAGAATCAGGGGATAACGCAGGAAAGAACATGTGAGCAAAAGGCCAGCAAAAGGCCA
GGAACCGTAAAAAGGCCGCGTTGCTGGCGTTTTTCCATAGGCTCGGCCCCCCTGACGAGCATCACAAAAA
TCGACGCTCAAGTCAGAGGTGGCGAAACCCGACAGGACTATAAAGATACCAGGCGTTCCCCCCTGGAAGC
TCCCTCGTGCGCTCTCCTGTTCCGACCCTGCCGCTTACCGGATACCTGTCCGCCTTTCTCCCTTCGGGAA
GCGTGGCGCTTTCTCAATGCTCACGCTGTAGGTATCTCAGTTCGGTGTAGGTCGTTCGCTCCAAGCTGGG
CTGTGTGCACGAACCCCCCGTTCAGCCCGACCGCTGCGCCTTATCCGGTAACTATCGTCTTGAGTCCAAC
CCGGTAAGACACGACTTATCGCCACTGGCAGCAGCCACTGGTAACAGGATTAGCAGAGCGAGGTATGTAG
GCGGTGCTACAGAGTTCTTGAAGTGGTGGCCTAACTACGGCTACACTAGAAGGACAGTATTTGGTATCTG
CGCTCTGCTGAAGCCAGTTACCTTCGGAAAAAGAGTTGGTAGCTCTTGATCCGGCAAACAAACCACCGCT
GGTAGCGGTGGTTTTTTTGTTTGCAAGCAGCAGATTACGCGCAGAAAAAAAGGATCTCAAGAAGATCCTT
TGATCTTTTCTACGGGGTCTGACGCTCAGTGGAACGAAAACTCACGTTAAGGGATTTTGGTCATGAGATT
ATCAAAAAGGATCTTCACCTAGATCCTTTTAAATTAAAAATGAAGTTTTAAATCAATCTAAAGTATATAT
GAGTAAACTTGGTCTGACAGTTACCAATGCTTAATCAGTGAGGCACCTATCTCAGCGATCTGTCTATTTC
GTTCATCCATAGTTGCCTGACTGCCCGTCGTGTAGATAACTACGATACGGGAGGGCTTACCATCTGGCCC
CAGTGCTGCAATGATACCGCGAGACCCACGCTCACCGGCTCCAGATTTATCAGCAATAAACCAGCCAGCC
GGAAGGGCCGAGCGCAGAAGTGGTCCTGCAACTTTATCCGCCTCCATCCAGTCTATTAATTGTTGCCGGG
AAGCTAGAGTAAGTAGTTCGCCAGTTAATAGTTTGCGCAACGTTGTTGCCATTGCTACAGGCATCGTGGT
GTCACGCTCGTCGTTTGGTATGGCTTCATTCAGCTCCGGTTCCCAACGATCAAGGCGAGTTACATGATCC
CCCATGTTGTGAAAAAAAGCGGTTAGCTCCTTCGGTCCTCCGATCGTTGTCAGAAGTAAGTTGGCCGCAG
TGTTATCACTCATGGTTATGGCAGCACTGCATAATTCTCTTACTGTCATGCCATCCGTAAGATGCTTTTC
TGTGACTGGTGAGTACTCAACCAAGTCATTCTGAGAATAGTGTATGCGGCGACCGAGTTGCTCTTGCCCG
GCGTCAATACGGGATAATACCGCGCCACATAGCAGAACTTTAAAAGTGCTCATCATTGGAAAACGTTCTT
CGGGGCGAAAACTCTCAAGGATCTTACCGCTGTTGAGATCCAGTTCGATGTAACCCACTCGTGCACCCAA
CTGATCTTCAGCATCTTTTACTTTCACCAGCGTTTCTGGGTGAGCAAAAACAGGAAGGCAAAATGCCGCA
AAAAAGGGAATAAGGGCGACACGGAAATGTTGAATACTCATACTCTTCCTTTTTCAATATTATTGAAGCA
TTTATCAGGGTTATTGTCTCATGAGCGGATACATATTTGAATGTATTTAGAAAAATAAACAAATAGGGGT
TCCGCGCACATTTCCCCGAAAAGTGCCACCTGGGTCCTTTTCATCACGTGCTATAAAAATAATTATAATT
TAAATTTTTTAATATAAATATATAAATTAAAAATAGAAAGTAAAAAAAGAAATTAAAGAAAAAATAGTTT
TTGTTTTCCGAAGATGTAAAAGACTCTAGGGGGATCGCCAACAAATACTACCTTTTATCTTGCTCTTCCT
GCTCTCAGGTATTAATGCCGAATTGTTTCATCTTGTCTGTGTAGAAGACCACACACGAAAATCCTGTGAT
TTTACATTTTACTTATCGTTAATCGAATGTATATCTATTTAATCTGCTTTTCTTGTCTAATAAATATATA
TGTAAAGTACGCTTTTTGTTGAAATTTTTTAAACCTTTGTTTATTTTTTTTTCTTCATTCCGTAACTCTT
CTACCTTCTTTATTTACTTTCTAAAATCCAAATACAAAACATAAAAATAAATAAACACAGAGTAAATTCC
CAAATTATTCCATCATTAAAAGATACGAGGCGCGTGTAAGTTACAGGCAAGCGATCCGTCCTAAGAAACC
ATTATTATCATGACATTAACCTATAAAAATAGGCGTATCACGAGGCCCTTTCGTCTCGCGCGTTTCGGTG
ATGACGGTGAAAACCTCTGACACATGCAGCTCCCGGAGACGGTCACAGCTTGTCTGTAAGCGGATGCCGG
GAGCAGACAAGCCCGTCAGGGCGCGTCAGCGGGTGTTGGCGGGTGTCGGGGCTGGCTTAACTATGCGGCA
TCAGAGCAGATTGTACTGAGAGTGCACCACGCTTTTCAATTCAATTCATCATTTTTTTTTTATTCTTTTT
TTTGATTTCGGTTTCTTTGAAATTTTTTTGATTCGGTAATCTCCGAACAGAAGGAAGAACGAAGGAAGGA
GCACAGACTTAGATTGGTATATATACGCATATGTAGTGTTGAAGAAACATGAAATTGCCCAGTATTCTTA
ACCCAACTGCACAGAACAAAAACCTGCAGGAAACGAAGATAAATCATGTCGAAAGCTACATATAAGGAAC
GTGCTGCTACTCATCCTAGTCCTGTTGCTGCCAAGCTATTTAATATCATGCACGAAAAGCAAACAAACTT
GTGTGCTTCATTGGATGTTCGTACCACCAAGGAATTACTGGAGTTAGTTGAAGCATTAGGTCCCAAAATT
TGTTTACTAAAAACACATGTGGATATCTTGACTGATTTTTCCATGGAGGGCACAGTTAAGCCGCTAAAGG
CATTATCCGCCAAGTACAATTTTTTACTCTTCGAAGACAGAAAATTTGCTGACATTGGTAATACAGTCAA
ATTGCAGTACTCTGCGGGTGTATACAGAATAGCAGAATGGGCAGACATTACGAATGCACACGGTGTGGTG
GGCCCAGGTATTGTTAGCGGTTTGAAGCAGGCGGCAGAAGAAGTAACAAAGGAACCTAGAGGCCTTTTGA
TGTTAGCAGAATTGTCATGCAAGGGCTCCCTATCTACTGGAGAATATACTAAGGGTACTGTTGACATTGC
GAAGAGCGACAAAGATTTTGTTATCGGCTTTATTGCTCAAAGAGACATGGGTGGAAGAGATGAAGGTTAC
GATTGGTTGATTATGACACCCGGTGTGGGTTTAGATGACAAGGGAGACGCATTGGGTCAACAGTATAGAA
CCGTGGATGATGTGGTCTCTACAGGATCTGACATTATTATTGTTGGAAGAGGACTATTTGCAAAGGGAAG
GGATGCTAAGGTAGAGGGTGAACGTTACAGAAAAGCAGGCTGGGAAGCATATTTGAGAAGATGCGGCCAG
CAAAACTAAAAAACTGTATTATAAGTAAATGCATGTATACTAAACTCACAAATTAGAGCTTCAATTTAAT
TATATCAGTTATTACCCTGCGGTGTGAAATACCGCACAGATGCGTAAGGAGAAAATACCGCATCAGGAAA
TTGTAAACGTTAATATTTTGTTAAAATTCGCGTTAAATTTTTGTTAAATCAGCTCATTTTTTAACCAATA
GGCCGAAATCGGCAAAATCCCTTATAAATCAAAAGAATAGACCGAGATAGGGT
[37 nt withheld, positions 9504-9540]
AAAGAACGTGGACTCCAACGTCAAAGG
[49 nt withheld, positions 9568-9616]
T
[91 nt withheld, positions 9618-9708]
G
[124 nt withheld, positions 9710-9833]
CGCGCCATTCGCCATTCAGGCTGCGCAACTGTTGGGAAGGGCGATCGGTGCGGGCCTCTTCGCTATTACG
CCAGCTGGCGAAGGGGGGATGTGCTGCAAGGCGATTAAGTTGGGTAACGCCAGGGTTTTCCCAGTCACGA
CGTTGTAAAACGACGGCCAGTGAATTGTAATACGACTCACTATAGGGCGAATTGGAGCTCCACCGCGGTG
GCGGCCGCTCTAGAACTAGTG
