>Addgene plasmid #61925 | pRS316 GAL cluster | addgene partial sequence | sequence record 109945 | M13pUC-Fwd 5'-CCCAGTCACGACGTTGTAAAACG-3'
ACTCACTATAGGGCGAATTGGAGCTCCACCGCGGTGGCGGCCGCTCTAGAACTAGTGGATCCGTCTAGGA
AATCGGTGAAAGCTTTTTTTTTTTCCTATCTTCTTGTCCATCGGAATTTTTCTGTCATTTCTTTTCCTCC
TCGCGCTTGTCTACTAAAATCTGAATTGTCCAAATTCAGTACAAAATTAATCAGTAGGACAAAGGGTTCT
CGTAGAGTCCCCGGAAAAAAAAAAGGACAAAAAGTTTCAAGACGGCAATCTCTTTTTACTGCATCTCGTC
AGTTGGCAACTTGCCAAGAACTTCGCAAATGACTTTGACATATGATAAGACGTCAACTGCCCCACGTACA
ATAACAAAATGGTAGTCATATCATGTCAAGAATAGGTATCCAAAACGCAGCGGTTGAAAGCATATCAAGA
ATTTTGTCCCTGTGTTTTAAAGTTTGTGGATAATCGAAATCTCTTACATTGAAAACATTATCATACAATC
ATTTATTAAGTAGTTGAAGCATGTATGAACTATAAAAGTGTTACTACTCGTTATTATTGCGTATTTTGTG
ATGCTAAAGTTATGAGTAGAAAAAAATGAGAAGTTGTTCTGAACAAAGTAAAAAAAAGAAGTATACTTAT
AATTCATATAGACAGCTGCCCAATGCTGGTTTAGAGACGATGATAGCATTTTCTAGCTCAGCATCAGTGA
TCTTAGGGTACTTGACCTTGTAGAA
