>Addgene plasmid #61925 | pRS316 GAL cluster | addgene partial sequence | sequence record 109946 | GAL1 5'-AATATACCTCTATACTTTAACGTC-3'
TATAATGACTAAATCTCATTCAGAAGAAGTGATTGTACCTGAGTTCAATTCTAGCGCAAAGGAATTACCA
AGACCATTGGCCGAAAAGTGCCCGAGCATAATTAAGAAATTTATAAGCGCTTATGATGCTAAACCGGATT
TTGTTGCTAGATCGCCTGGTAGAGTCAATCTAATTGGTGAACATATTGATTATTGTGACTTCTCGGTTTT
ACCTTTAGCTATTGATTTTGATATGCTTTGCGCCGTCAAAGTTTTGAACGAGAAAAATCCATCCATTACC
TTAATAAATGCTGATCCCAAATTTGCTCAAAGGAAGTTCGATTTGCCGTTGGACGGTTCTTATGTCACAA
TTGATCCTTCTGTGTCGGACTGGTCTAATTACTTTAAATGTGGTCTCCATGTTGCTCACTCTTTTCTAAA
GAAACTTGCACCGGAAAGGTTTGCCAGTGCTCCTCTGGCCGGGCTGCAAGTCTTCTGTGAGGGTGATGTA
CCAACTGGCAGTGGATTGTCTTCTTCGGCCGCATTCATTTGTGCCGTTGCTTTAGCTGTTGTTAAAGCGA
ATATGGGCCCTGGTTATCATATGTCCAAGCAAAATTTAATGCGTATTACGGTCGTTGCAGAACATTATGT
TGGTGTTAACAATGGCGGTATGGATCAGGCTGCCTCTGTTTGCGGTGAGGAAGATCATGCTCTATACGTT
GAGTTCAAACCGCAGTTGAAGGCTACTCCGTTTAAATTTCCGCAATTAAAAAACCATGAAATTAGCTTTG
TTATTGCGAACACCCTTGTTGTATCTAACAAGTTTGAAACCGCCCCAACCAACTATAATTTAAGAGTGGT
AGAAGTCACTACAGCTGCAAATGTTTTAGCTGCCACGTACGGTGTTGTTTTACTTTCTGGAAAAGAAGGA
TCGAGCACGAATAAAGGTAATCTAAGAGATTTCATGAACGTTTATTATGCCAGATATCACAACATTTCCA
CACCCTGGAACGGCGATATTGAATCCGGCATCGAACGGTTAACAAA
