>Addgene plasmid #61925 | pRS316 GAL cluster | addgene partial sequence | sequence record 109948 | Gal10pro-F 5'-GGTGGTAATGCCATGTAATATG-3'
CGTCCATCCAAAAAAAAAGTAAGAATTTTTGAAAATTCAATATAAATGACAGCTCAGTTACAAAGTGAAA
GTACTTCTAAAATTGTTTTGGTTACAGGTGGTGCTGGATACATTGGTTCACACACTGTGGTAGAGCTAAT
TGAGAATGGATATGACTGTGTTGTTGCTGATAACCTGTCGAATTCAACTTATGATTCTGTAGCCAGGTTA
GAGGTCTTGACCAAGCATCACATTCCCTTCTATGAGGTTGATTTGTGTGACCGAAAAGGTCTGGAAAAGG
TTTTCAAAGAATATAAAATTGATTCGGTAATTCACTTTGCTGGTTTAAAGGCTGTAGGTGAATCTACACA
AATCCCGCTGAGATACTATCACAATAACATTTTGGGAACTGTCGTTTTATTAGAGTTAATGCAACAATAC
AACGTTTCCAAATTTGTTTTTTCATCTTCTGCTACTGTCTATGGTGATGCTACGAGATTCCCAAATATGA
TTCCTATCCCAGAAGAATGTCCCTTAGGGCCTACTAATCCGTATGGTCATACGAAATACGCCATTGAGAA
TATCTTGAATGATCTTTACAATAGCGACAAAAAAAGTTGGAAGTTTGCTATCTTGCGTTATTTTAACCCA
ATTGGCGCACATCCCTCTGGATTAATCGGAGAAGATCCGCTAGGTATACCAAACAATTTGTTGCCATATA
TGGCTCAAGTAGCTGTTGGTAGGCGCGAGAAGCTTTACATCTTCGGAGACGATTATGATTCCAGAGATGG
TACCCCGATCAGGGATTATATCCACGTAGTTGATCTAGCAAAAGGTCATATTGCAGCCCTGCAATACCTA
GAGGCCTACAATGAAAATGAAGGTTTGTGTCGTGAGTGGAACTTGGGTTCCGGTAAAGGTTCTACAGTTT
TTGAAGTTTATCATGCATTCTGCAAAGCTTCTGGTATTGATCTTCCATACAAAGTTACGGGCAGAAGAGC
AGGTGATGTTTT
