>Addgene plasmid #61925 | pRS316 GAL cluster | addgene partial sequence | sequence record 110104 | M13pUC-Rev 5'-AGCGGATAACAATTTCACACAGG-3'
TGATTACGCCAAGCTCGAAATTAACCCTCACTAAAGGGAACAAAAGCTGGTACCGGGCCCCCCCTCGAGC
GCTCGCAATAGTTGTGAGTGATATCAAAAGTAACGAAATGAACTCCGCGGCTCGTGCTATATTCTTGTTG
CTACCGTCCATATCTTTCCATAGATTTTCAATTTTTGATGTCTCCATGGTGGTACAGAGAACTTGTAAAC
AATTCGGTCCCTACATGTGAGGAAATTCGCTGTGACACTTTTATCACTGAACTCCAAATTTAAAAAATAG
CATAAAATTCGTTATACAGCAAATCTATGTGTTGCAATTAAGAACTAAAAGATATAGAGTGCATATTTTC
AAGAAGGATAGTAAGCTGGCAAATCAGGAAAATCTGTAGACAATCTTGGACCCGTAAGTTTCACCGTTTT
TCAAGGTTACACAATCTTTCCAGTTCTCTTGATTGATAGCATCAATGTATCTACCAGGCTCAATTGCAAA
ACCTTGTCTTGCTTCGTAACCAGCAGACAAGAAATCACCGGTATAAAATTGATAAGTTGGCTCTGTACTT
AAAACTTCTAATGTAATATTGGAATCGGGATGAAAAGCCTTGACAATAAGCGTCAATTCATTGTTTAGAG
TATTGATTTGACTTGGCTTAGCATTTTCATCCACCACAAAACAACAATCAAACTGGGGATTTTTGGGGCC
TAAGACCGTTGGCTTTGTAGAGTTAAAGGTAGCAATTTCTCTATCGACGATATTACCCGTAGGAATCATG
TTTTTGTCGACATCAACAGATTTTTTTGAACGCACCATAATCTCCGTACCCTCAATAGTGTCTCCATATG
GCTTGTTCAGATTGAAATAACTATGATTTGTTAAATTTATTGGCGTCGCTTCACCAGCAGTCAATTTACC
TTTATATACCATTTCCAAACTTTTT
